Addgene plasmid #61056: pcDNA4TO-sfGFP-24xGCN4_v1
Purpose: A direct fusion of sfGFP to the 24xGCN4_v1 peptide array
Depositing lab: Ron Vale. Depositing organization: University of California, San Francisco (UCSF). Publication: A Protein-Tagging System for Signal Amplification in Gene Expression and Fluorescence Imaging. Tanenbaum ME, Gilbert LA, Qi LS, Weissman JS, Vale RD. Cell. 2014 Oct 8. pii: S0092-8674(14)01227-6. doi: 10.1016/j.cell.2014.09.039. PubMed 25307933.
Backbone
  Vector backbone: pcDNA4TO
  Vector type: Mammalian Expression
  Selectable markers: Zeocin
Growth in bacteria
  Bacterial resistance: Ampicillin, 100 μg/mL
  Growth temperature: 37°C
  Growth strain: Top10
  Copy number: High Copy
Gene/Insert
  Gene/Insert name: sfGFP-24xGCN4_v1 peptide array
Terms and licenses: Academic/Nonprofit Terms; Industry Terms: Not Available to Industry
Depositor comments: For more information, visit http://valelab.ucsf.edu/external/research/suntag.html
How to cite: pcDNA4TO-sfGFP-24xGCN4_v1 was a gift from Ron Vale (Addgene plasmid # 61056 ; http://n2t.net/addgene:61056 ; RRID:Addgene_61056)
