[The description below was written by a language model from this plasmid's Addgene catalogue record.]
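Description:
pcDNA4TO-sfGFP-24xGCN4_v1 is a mammalian expression plasmid built on the pcDNA4TO backbone. It is maintained in E. coli as a high-copy plasmid under ampicillin selection, and it carries a Zeocin marker for selecting transfected mammalian cells. The record gives no feature table and does not explicitly state the promoter. The pcDNA4/TO family is generally known for a CMV promoter containing tetracycline operator sites, which gives constitutive expression in ordinary cells and tetracycline- or doxycycline-inducible expression in cells that also express the Tet repressor. That arrangement is inferred from the backbone name rather than documented here.

The insert encodes superfolder GFP (sfGFP), a fast- and robustly folding GFP variant, fused directly to an array of 24 tandem copies of a short GCN4-derived peptide epitope, in its first-generation (v1) form. This peptide array is the scaffold component of the SunTag protein-tagging system. In that system, many copies of an antibody fragment (scFv) that recognises the GCN4 peptide, usually fused to a fluorescent protein or an effector domain, are recruited to a single tagged polypeptide to amplify signal for fluorescence imaging or to boost gene regulation. Because the scaffold itself is fluorescently labelled in this construct, the plasmid allows direct visualisation of the expression, abundance and behaviour of the 24xGCN4_v1 array in cells. The record does not describe specific experiments. Linkers, the orientation of the fusion beyond what the name implies, and any additional tags are also not stated.
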