>Addgene plasmid #61056 | pcDNA4TO-sfGFP-24xGCN4_v1 | depositor partial sequence | sequence record 98990 | ORF
ATGAGCGGTAGCAAAGGAGAAGAACTTTTCACTGGAGTTGTCCCAATTCTTGTTGAATTAGATGGTGATG
TTAATGGGCACAAATTTTCTGTCCGTGGAGAGGGTGAAGGTGATGCTACAAACGGAAAACTCACCCTTAA
ATTTATTTGCACTACTGGAAAACTACCTGTTCCGTGGCCAACACTTGTCACTACTCTGACCTATGGTGTT
CAATGCTTTTCCCGTTATCCGGATCACATGAAACGGCATGACTTTTTCAAGAGTGCCATGCCCGAAGGTT
ATGTACAGGAACGCACTATATCTTTCAAAGATGACGGGACCTACAAGACGCGTGCTGAAGTCAAGTTTGA
AGGTGATACCCTTGTTAATCGTATCGAGTTAAAGGGTATTGATTTTAAAGAAGATGGAAACATTCTTGGA
CACAAACTCGAGTACAACTTTAACTCACACAATGTATACATCACGGCAGACAAACAAAAGAATGGAATCA
AAGCTAACTTCAAAATTCGCCACAACGTTGAAGATGGTTCCGTTCAACTAGCAGACCATTATCAACAAAA
TACTCCAATTGGCGATGGCCCTGTCCTTTTACCAGACAACCATTACCTGTCGACACAATCTGTCCTTTCG
AAAGATCCCAACGAAAAGCGTGACCACATGGTCCTTCTTGAGTTTGTAACTGCTGCTGGGATTACACATG
GCATGGATGAGCTCTACAAAGGTCCCGGTCCGGGAGGTTCTGGAGGATTGTTGCCCAAAAACTACCACTT
GGAGAACGAGGTCGCAAGGTTGAAAAAATTGGTCGGTGAGCGTGGCGGCTCAGGCGGCCTTCTTCCAAAA
AATTATCATCTTGAAAATGAAGTTGCTAGACTTAAAAAACTTGTTGGAGAAAGAGGCGGGAGCGGCGGCC
TGCTGCCCAAGAACTACCACCTGGAGAACGAGGTCGCCCGCCTGAAGAAGCTGGTCGGCGAGCGCGGTGG
TTCTGGAGGTTTGCTCCCAAAGAACTACCACTTGGAAAACGAAGTCGCAAGATTGAAGAAGTTGGTCGGT
GAAAGAGGAGGAAGCGGAGGATTATTACCTAAAAATTATCATTTGGAAAATGAAGTTGCTAGATTGAAGA
AGTTGGTTGGAGAGAGAGGGGGGTCTGGAGGACTACTACCGAAAAACTACCACCTAGAGAACGAGGTGGC
CCGACTAAAAAAGCTAGTGGGCGAGCGCGGCGGCAGTGGCGGCCTCCTCCCCAAGAATTACCACCTCGAA
AATGAAGTAGCAAGGCTCAAGAAGCTCGTAGGAGAAAGAGGTGGTTCCGGGGGACTCCTTCCAAAAAACT
ATCATCTTGAAAACGAAGTTGCACGTCTTAAAAAACTTGTTGGCGAACGTGGCGGCTCTGGCGGGCTGCT
GCCCAAGAATTACCACCTGGAAAATGAAGTGGCCCGCCTGAAGAAGCTGGTGGGCGAACGCGGAGGCAGT
GGAGGCCTACTACCGAAGAACTACCACCTAGAGAACGAGGTGGCACGCCTAAAGAAGCTAGTGGGCGAGC
GCGGCGGCTCGGGTGGTTTATTACCTAAGAATTATCATTTAGAAAATGAAGTAGCTCGATTAAAGAAGTT
AGTAGGTGAACGTGGTGGGTCTGGTGGTCTTCTTCCGAAGAACTACCACCTTGAGAACGAGGTAGCTCGT
CTTAAGAAACTTGTAGGTGAGCGTGGTGGAAGCGGTGGTGGGCTGGCAAGCCACGTTTGGTGCCGGGAGC
TGCATGTGTCAGAGGAACTTTTGCCAAAGAATTATCATCTTGAGAACGAAGTGGCTCGTCTTAAGAAACT
CGTAGGAGAAAGAGGTGGCAGTGGAGGTCTGCTTCCCAAGAATTACCACCTGGAAAATGAGGTAGCTAGA
CTGAAAAAGCTCGTAGGCGAGCGCGGGGGAAGTGGGGGATTGCTGCCAAAAAATTATCATTTGGAGAACG
AAGTAGCACGACTAAAGAAATTAGTTGGGGAGAGGGGGGGATCGGGTGGCTTACTCCCGAAAAATTATCA
TCTCGAAAACGAAGTGGCTCGGCTAAAAAAGTTAGTTGGAGAGCGTGGCGGTTCTGGAGGCCTATTACCA
AAAAACTACCACCTCGAAAATGAGGTGGCACGCTTAAAAAAGCTGGTCGGAGAACGGGGAGGCAGTGGTG
GCCTACTACCCAAGAATTATCATCTTGAGAACGAGGTAGCGCGTTTGAAGAAGCTCGTCGGTGAAAGAGG
TGGCTCAGGAGGGCTGCTCCCAAAGAACTATCATCTTGAAAATGAGGTCGCTCGATTAAAAAAGTTAGTG
GGCGAGAGGGGAGGCAGTGGTGGGCTACTTCCTAAGAATTACCACCTCGAAAACGAAGTAGCTCGATTAA
AGAAATTGGTCGGTGAGAGAGGTGGGTCGGGTGGCTTACTGCCGAAAAATTATCATCTGGAAAATGAGGT
AGCGAGACTAAAAAAGCTCGTAGGTGAGAGAGGGGGTTCTGGCGGCTTGCTACCAAAAAATTATCATCTT
GAGAACGAAGTTGCTAGGCTCAAAAAGCTGGTTGGAGAGCGCGGCGGCTCAGGCGGTCTGTTACCCAAAA
ACTACCACTTGGAAAATGAGGTTGCCAGATTGAAGAAACTGGTCGGCGAGCGCGGTGGAAGTGGAGGACT
ACTTCCTAAAAATTATCATTTGGAGAACGAAGTCGCTAGACTGAAAAAGTTGGTTGGGGAACGAGGAGGG
TCTGGCGGCAAGCTAGCGATCGGATCGATCGCCGCGGAACAGCGGCGCCATCATACACGCGGCCGCTAA
