>Addgene plasmid #61056 | pcDNA4TO-sfGFP-24xGCN4_v1 | addgene partial sequence | sequence record 99891 | CMV-F 5'-CGCAAATGGGCGGTAGGCGTG-3'
GCAGAGCTCTCCCTATCAGTGATAGAGATCTCCCTATCAGTGATAGAGATCGTCGACGAGCTCGTTTAGT
GAACCGTCAGATCGCCTGGAGACGCCATCCACGCTGTTTTGACCTCCATAGAAGACACCGGGACCGATCC
AGCCTCCGGACTCTAGCGTTTAAACTTAAGCTTGCCACCATGAGCGGTAGCAAAGGAGAAGAACTTTTCA
CTGGAGTTGTCCCAATTCTTGTTGAATTAGATGGTGATGTTAATGGGCACAAATTTTCTGTCCGTGGAGA
GGGTGAAGGTGATGCTACAAACGGAAAACTCACCCTTAAATTTATTTGCACTACTGGAAAACTACCTGTT
CCGTGGCCAACACTTGTCACTACTCTGACCTATGGTGTTCAATGCTTTTCCCGTTATCCGGATCACATGA
AACGGCATGACTTTTTCAAGAGTGCCATGCCCGAAGGTTATGTACAGGAACGCACTATATCTTTCAAAGA
TGACGGGACCTACAAGACGCGTGCTGAAGTCAAGTTTGAAGGTGATACCCTTGTTAATCGTATCGAGTTA
AAGGGTATTGATTTTAAAGAAGATGGAAACATTCTTGGACACAAACTCGAGTACAACTTTAACTCACACA
ATGTATACATCACGGCAGACAAACAAAAGAATGGAATCAAAGCTAACTTCAAAATTCGCCACAACGTTGA
AGATGGTTCCGTTCAACTAGCAGACCATTATCAACAAAATACTCCAATTGGCGATGGCCCTGTCCTTTTA
CCAGACAACCATTACCTGTCGACACAATCTGTCCTTTCGAAAGATCCCAACGAAAAGCGTGACCACATGG
TCCTTCTTGAGTTTGTAACTGCTGCTGGGATTACACATGGCATGGATGAGCTCTACAAAGGTCCCGGTCC
GGGAGGTTCTGGAGGATTGTTGCCCAAAAACTACCACTTGGAGAACGAGGTCGCAAGGTTG
