>Addgene plasmid #61056 | pcDNA4TO-sfGFP-24xGCN4_v1 | addgene partial sequence | sequence record 99892 | pGEX3 5'-CCGGGAGCTGCATGTGTCAGAGG-3'
TCTTGAGAACGAAGTGGCTCGTCTTAAGAAACTCGTAGGAGAAAGAGGTGGCAGTGGAGGTCTGCTTCCC
AAGAATTACCACCTGGAAAATGAGGTAGCTAGACTGAAAAAGCTCGTAGGCGAGCGCGGGGGAAGTGGGG
GATTGCTGCCAAAAAATTATCATTTGGAGAACGAAGTAGCACGACTAAAGAAATTAGTTGGGGAGAGGGG
GGGATCGGGTGGCTTACTCCCGAAAAATTATCATCTCGAAAACGAAGTGGCTCGGCTAAAAAAGTTAGTT
GGAGAGCGTGGCGGTTCTGGAGGCCTATTACCAAAAAACTACCACCTCGAAAATGAGGTGGCACGCTTAA
AAAAGCTGGTCGGAGAACGGGGAGGCAGTGGTGGCCTACTACCCAAGAATTATCATCTTGAGAACGAGGT
AGCGCGTTTGAAGAAGCTCGTCGGTGAAAGAGGTGGCTCAGGAGGGCTGCTCCCAAAGAACTATCATCTT
GAAAATGAGGTCGCTCGATTAAAAAAGTTAGTGGGCGAGAGGGGAGGCAGTGGTGGGCTACTTCCTAAGA
ATTACCACCTCGAAAACGAAGTAGCTCGATTAAAGAAATTGGTCGGTGAGAGAGGTGGGTCGGGTGGCTT
ACTGCCGAAAAATTATCATCTGGAAAATGAGGTAGCGAGACTAAAAAAGCTCGTAGGTGAGAGAGGGGGT
TCTGGCGGCTTGCTACCAAAAAATTATCATCTTGAGAACGAAGTTGCTAGGCTCAAAAAGCTGGTTGGAG
AGCGCGGCGGCTCAGGCGGTCTGTTACCCAAAAACTACCACTTGGAAAATGAGGTTGCCAGATTGAAGAA
ACTGGTCGGCGAGCGCGGTGGAAGTGGAGGACTACTTCCT
