>Addgene plasmid #61056 | pcDNA4TO-sfGFP-24xGCN4_v1 | addgene partial sequence | sequence record 99893 | GFP-F 5'-GGTCCTTCTTGAGTTTGTAAC-3'
AGGTCCCGGTCCGGGAGGTTCTGGAGGATTGTTGCCCAAAAACTACCACTTGGAGAACGAGGTCGCAAGG
TTGAAAAAATTGGTCGGTGAGCGTGGCGGCTCAGGCGGCCTTCTTCCAAAAAATTATCATCTTGAAAATG
AAGTTGCTAGACTTAAAAAACTTGTTGGAGAAAGAGGCGGGAGCGGCGGCCTGCTGCCCAAGAACTACCA
CCTGGAGAACGAGGTCGCCCGCCTGAAGAAGCTGGTCGGCGAGCGCGGTGGTTCTGGAGGTTTGCTCCCA
AAGAACTACCACTTGGAAAACGAAGTCGCAAGATTGAAGAAGTTGGTCGGTGAAAGAGGAGGAAGCGGAG
GATTATTACCTAAAAATTATCATTTGGAAAATGAAGTTGCTAGATTGAAGAAGTTGGTTGGAGAGAGAGG
GGGGTCTGGAGGACTACTACCGAAAAACTACCACCTAGAGAACGAGGTGGCCCGACTAAAAAAGCTAGTG
GGCGAGCGCGGCGGCAGTGGCGGCCTCCTCCCCAAGAATTACCACCTCGAAAATGAAGTAGCAAGGCTCA
AGAAGCTCGTAGGAGAAAGAGGTGGTTCCGGGGGACTCCTTCCAAAAAACTATCATCTTGAAAACGAAGT
TGCACGTCTTAAAAAACTTGTTGGCGAACGTGGCGGCTCTGGCGGGCTGCTGCCCAAGAATTACCACCTG
GAAAATGAAGTGGCCCGCCTGAAGAAGCTGGTGGGCGAACGCGGAGGCAGTGGAGGCCTACTACCGAAGA
ACTACCACCTAGAGAACGAGGTGGCACGCCTAAAGAAGCTAGTGGGCGAGCGCGGCGGCTCGGGTGGTTT
ATTACCTAAGAATTATCATTTAGAAAATGAAGTAGCTCGATTAAAGAAGTTAGTA
