>Addgene plasmid #61056 | pcDNA4TO-sfGFP-24xGCN4_v1 | addgene partial sequence | sequence record 99894 | BGH-rev 5'-TAGAAGGCACAGTCGAGG-3'
TTATCATCTTGAGAACGAAGTTGCTAGGCTCAAAAAGCTGGTTGGAGAGCGCGGCGGCTCAGGCGGTCTG
TTACCCAAAAACTACCACTTGGAAAATGAGGTTGCCAGATTGAAGAAACTGGTCGGCGAGCGCGGTGGAA
GTGGAGGACTACTTCCTAAAAATTATCATTTGGAGAACGAAGTCGCTAGACTGAAAAAGTTGGTTGGGGA
ACGAGGAGGGTCTGGCGGCAAGCTAGCGATCGGATCGATCGCCGCGGAACAGCGGCGCCATCATACACGC
GGCCGCTAAATAAACCGGTTGTACAGGTACCGGATCCTAAGGTACCTAATTGCCTAGAAAGGAGCAGACG
ATATGGCGTCGCTCCCTGCAGGTCGACTCTAGAAACCAGCAGAGCATATGGGCTCGCTGGCTGCAGTATT
CCCGGGTTCATTAGATCCTAAGGTACCTAATTGCCTAGAAAGGAGCAGACGATATGGCGTCGCTCCCTGC
AGGTCGACTCTAGAAACCAGCAGAGCATATGGGCTCGCTGGCTGCAGTATTCCCGGGTTCATTAGATCCT
AAGGTACCTAATTGCCTAGAAAGGAGCAGACGATATGGCGTCGCTCCCTGCAGGTCGACTCTAGAAACCA
GCAGAGCATATGGGCTCGCTGGCTGCAGTATTCCCGGGTTCATTAGATCCTAAGGTACCTAATTGCCTAG
AAAGGAGCAGACGATATGGCGTCGCTCCCTGCAGGTCGACTCTAGAAACCAGCAGAGCATATGGGCTCGC
TGGCTGCAGTATTCCCGGGTTCATTAGATCTCGCGAAGGGCGAATTCACGAGGCGCGCCCGGATCGCGAT
CGCAATCTTAATAACTCGAGTCTA
